Addgene plasmid #35102: pPH37
Depositing lab: John McCusker. Depositing organization: Duke University. Publication: Cytosine deaminase MX cassettes as positive/negative selectable markers in Saccharomyces cerevisiae. Hartzog PE, Nicholson BP, McCusker JH. Yeast. 2005 Jul 30;22(10):789-98. 10.1002/yea.1245 PubMed 16088873.
Backbone
  Vector backbone: pFA6-kanMX4
  Vector type: Yeast replicating
  Selectable markers: cytosine
Growth in bacteria
  Bacterial resistance: Ampicillin, 100 μg/mL
  Growth temperature: 37°C
  Growth strain: DH5alpha
  Copy number: High Copy
Gene/Insert
  Gene/Insert name: fcy1MX4 (alt name: cytosine deaminase)
  Species: S. cerevisiae (budding yeast)
Terms and licenses: Academic/Nonprofit Terms; Industry Terms: Not Available to Industry
How to cite: pPH37 was a gift from John McCusker (Addgene plasmid # 35102 ; http://n2t.net/addgene:35102 ; RRID:Addgene_35102)
