[The description below was written by a language model from this plasmid's Addgene catalogue record and pLannotate feature annotations shown in this document.]
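Description:
pPH37 is a small (about 3.6 kb) yeast marker-cassette plasmid built on the pFA6-kanMX4 backbone, in which the kanamycin/G418 resistance gene of the MX4 module has been replaced with the Saccharomyces cerevisiae FCY1 open reading frame encoding cytosine deaminase. The resulting fcy1MX4 cassette places FCY1 between the Ashbya gossypii TEF promoter and TEF terminator, the heterologous regulatory sequences common to the MX family of markers, which drive expression in yeast while limiting homology to the S. cerevisiae genome. In E. coli the plasmid is maintained at high copy through a ColE1/pUC-type origin and selected with ampicillin via the β-lactamase gene and its promoter. T7 and SP6 phage promoters flank the cassette region, and short remnants of lacI, rop and bom are backbone leftovers with no evident function.

Cytosine deaminase converts cytosine to uracil in the pyrimidine salvage pathway. According to the associated publication title, these cassettes serve as positive/negative selectable markers. In a suitable genetic background, cells carrying FCY1 can be selected by their ability to use cytosine as a pyrimidine source. The negative selection generally relies on the enzyme's conversion of 5-fluorocytosine to toxic 5-fluorouracil, although the record does not spell this out.

The catalogue lists the vector type as "yeast replicating", but the feature table shows no yeast origin of replication or centromere. This is consistent with the usual role of pFA6-series plasmids as PCR templates for amplifying marker cassettes used in gene replacement by homologous recombination.
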