Features (pLannotate 1.2.2; 11 found; start..end, strand, type, name):
    115..458     +  promoter       TEF promoter: Ashbya gossypii TEF promoter
    459..932     +  CDS            FCY1 (sequence withheld): FCY1_YEAST - Experimental evidence at protein level: Swiss-Prot protein existence level 1. Catalyzes the hydrolytic deamination of cytosine to uracil or 5-methylcytosine to thymine. Is involved in the pyrimidine salvage pathway, which allows the cell to utilize cytosine for pyrimidine nucleotide synthesis. From Saccharomyces cerevisiae (strain ATCC 204508 / S288c) (Baker's yeast).
    941..1138    +  terminator     TEF terminator: Ashbya gossypii TEF terminator
   1250..1268    -  promoter       T7 promoter: promoter for bacteriophage T7 RNA polymerase
   1290..1343    -  CDS            lacI (fragment): lac repressor; lacI; The lac repressor binds to the lac operator to inhibit transcription in E. coli. This inhibition can be relieved by adding lactose or isopropyl-β-D-thiogalactopyranoside (IPTG).
   1526..2114    -  rep_origin     ori: high-copy-number ColE1/pMB1/pBR322/pUC origin of replication
   2285..3145    -  CDS            AmpR: β-lactamase; bla; confers resistance to ampicillin, carbenicillin, and related antibiotics
   3146..3250    -  promoter       AmpR promoter: bla
   3345..3380    +  CDS            rop (fragment): Rop protein, which maintains plasmids at low copy number; rop
   3482..3533    +  misc_feature   bom (fragment): basis of mobility region from pBR322
   3596..2       +  promoter       SP6 promoter (across the origin): promoter for bacteriophage SP6 RNA polymerase
>Addgene plasmid #35102 | pPH37 | depositor full sequence | sequence record 83395 | pPH37 sequence 3612 bps
GAACGCGGCCGCCAGCTGAAGCTTCGTACGCTGCAGGTCGACGGATCCCCGGGTTAATTAAGGCGCGCCA
GATCTGTTTAGCTTGCCTCGTCCCCGCCGGGTCACCCGGCCAGCGACATGGAGGCCCAGAATACCCTCCT
TGACAGTCTTGACGTGCGCAGCTCAGGGGCATGATGTGACTGTCGCCCGTACATTTAGCCCATACATCCC
CATGTATAATCATTTGCATCCATACATTTTGATGGCCGCACGGCGCGAAGCAAAAATTACGGCTCCTCGC
TGCAGACCTGCGAGCAGGGAAACGCTCCCCTCACAGACGCGTTGAATTGTCCCCACGCCGCGCCCCTGTA
GAGAAATATAAAAGGTTAGGATTTGCCACTGAGGTTCTTCTTTCATATACTTCCTTTTAAAATCTTGCTA
GGATACAGTTCTCACATCACATCCGAACATAAACAACC
[474 nt withheld, positions 459-932]
TAGTCAGTACTGACAATAAAAAGATTCTTGTTTTCAAGAACTTGTCATTTGTATAGTTTTTTTATATTGT
AGTTGTTCTATTTTAATCAAATGTTAGCGTGATTTATATTTTTTTTCGCCTCGACATCATCTGCCCAGAT
GCGAAGTTAAGTGCGCAGAAAGTAATATCATGCGTCAATCGTATGTGAATGCTGGTCGCTATACTGCTGT
CGATTCGATACTAACGCCGCCATCCAGTGTCGAGTTTAAACGAGCTCGAATTCATCGATGATATCAGATC
CACTAGTGGCCTATGCGGCCGCGGATCTGCCGGTCTCCCTATAGTGAGTCGTATTAATTTCGATAAGCCA
GGTTAACCTGCATTAATGAATCGGCCAACGCGCGGGGAGAGGCGGTTTGCGTATTGGGCGCTCTTCCGCT
TCCTCGCTCACTGACTCGCTGCGCTCGGTCGTTCGGCTGCGGCGAGCGGTATCAGCTCACTCAAAGGCGG
TAATACGGTTATCCACAGAATCAGGGGATAACGCAGGAAAGAACATGTGAGCAAAAGGCCAGCAAAAGGC
CAGGAACCGTAAAAAGGCCGCGTTGCTGGCGTTTTTCCATAGGCTCCGCCCCCCTGACGAGCATCACAAA
AATCGACGCTCAAGTCAGAGGTGGCGAAACCCGACAGGACTATAAAGATACCAGGCGTTTCCCCCTGGAA
GCTCCCTCGTGCGCTCTCCTGTTCCGACCCTGCCGCTTACCGGATACCTGTCCGCCTTTCTCCCTTCGGG
AAGCGTGGCGCTTTCTCAATGCTCACGCTGTAGGTATCTCAGTTCGGTGTAGGTCGTTCGCTCCAAGCTG
GGCTGTGTGCACGAACCCCCCGTTCAGCCCGACCGCTGCGCCTTATCCGGTAACTATCGTCTTGAGTCCA
ACCCGGTAAGACACGACTTATCGCCACTGGCAGCAGCCACTGGTAACAGGATTAGCAGAGCGAGGTATGT
AGGCGGTGCTACAGAGTTCTTGAAGTGGTGGCCTAACTACGGCTACACTAGAAGGACAGTATTTGGTATC
TGCGCTCTGCTGAAGCCAGTTACCTTCGGAAAAAGAGTTGGTAGCTCTTGATCCGGCAAACAAACCACCG
CTGGTAGCGGTGGTTTTTTTGTTTGCAAGCAGCAGATTACGCGCAGAAAAAAAGGATCTCAAGAAGATCC
TTTGATCTTTTCTACGGGGTCTGACGCTCAGTGGAACGAAAACTCACGTTAAGGGATTTTGGTCATGAGA
TTATCAAAAAGGATCTTCACCTAGATCCTTTTAAATTAAAAATGAAGTTTTAAATCAATCTAAAGTATAT
ATGAGTAAACTTGGTCTGACAGTTACCAATGCTTAATCAGTGAGGCACCTATCTCAGCGATCTGTCTATT
TCGTTCATCCATAGTTGCCTGACTCCCCGTCGTGTAGATAACTACGATACGGGAGGGCTTACCATCTGGC
CCCAGTGCTGCAATGATACCGCGAGACCCACGCTCACCGGCTCCAGATTTATCAGCAATAAACCAGCCAG
CCGGAAGGGCCGAGCGCAGAAGTGGTCCTGCAACTTTATCCGCCTCCATCCAGTCTATTAATTGTTGCCG
GGAAGCTAGAGTAAGTAGTTCGCCAGTTAATAGTTTGCGCAACGTTGTTGCCATTGCTACAGGCATCGTG
GTGTCACGCTCGTCGTTTGGTATGGCTTCATTCAGCTCCGGTTCCCAACGATCAAGGCGAGTTACATGAT
CCCCCATGTTGTGCAAAAAAGCGGTTAGCTCCTTCGGTCCTCCGATCGTTGTCAGAAGTAAGTTGGCCGC
AGTGTTATCACTCATGGTTATGGCAGCACTGCATAATTCTCTTACTGTCATGCCATCCGTAAGATGCTTT
TCTGTGACTGGTGAGTACTCAACCAAGTCATTCTGAGAATAGTGTATGCGGCGACCGAGTTGCTCTTGCC
CGGCGTCAATACGGGATAATACCGCGCCACATAGCAGAACTTTAAAAGTGCTCATCATTGGAAAACGTTC
TTCGGGGCGAAAACTCTCAAGGATCTTACCGCTGTTGAGATCCAGTTCGATGTAACCCACTCGTGCACCC
AACTGATCTTCAGCATCTTTTACTTTCACCAGCGTTTCTGGGTGAGCAAAAACAGGAAGGCAAAATGCCG
CAAAAAAGGGAATAAGGGCGACACGGAAATGTTGAATACTCATACTCTTCCTTTTTCAATATTATTGAAG
CATTTATCAGGGTTATTGTCTCATGAGCGGATACATATTTGAATGTATTTAGAAAAATAAACAAATAGGG
GTTCCGCGCACATTTCCCCGAAAAGTGCCACCTGACGTCTAAGAAACCATTATTATCATGACATTAACCT
ATAAAAATAGGCGTATCACGAGGCCCTTTCGTCTCGCGCGTTTCGGTGATGACGGTGAAAACCTCTGACA
CATGCAGCTCCCGGAGACGGTCACAGCTTGTCTGTAAGCGGATGCCGGGAGCAGACAAGCCCGTCAGGGC
GCGTCAGCGGGTGTTGGCGGGTGTCGGGGCTGGCTTAACTATGCGGCATCAGAGCAGATTGTACTGAGAG
TGCACCATATGGACATATTGTCGTTAGAACGCGGCTACAATTAATACATAACCTTATGTATCATACACAT
ACGATTTAGGTGACACTATA
