>Addgene plasmid #35102 | pPH37 | addgene partial sequence | sequence record 46276 | SP6 5'-ATTTAGGTGACACTATAG-3'
GGATCCCCGGGTTAATTAAGGCGCGCCAGATCTGTTTAGCTTGCCTCGTCCCCGCCGGGTCACTCGGCCA
GCGACATGGAGGCCCAGAATACCCTCCTTGACAGTCTTGACGTGCGCAGCTCAGGGGCATGATGTGACTG
TCGCCCGTACATTTAGCCCATACATCCCCATGTATAATCATTTGCATCCATACATTTTGATGGCCGCACG
GCGCGAAGCAAAAATTACGGCTCCTCGCTGCAGACCTGCGAGCAGGGAAACGCTCCCCTCACAGACGCGT
TGAATTGTCCCCACGCCGCGCCCCTGTAGAGAAATATAAAAGGTTAGGATTTGCCACTGAGGTTCTTCTT
TCATATACTTCCTTTTAAAATCTTGCTAGGATACAGTTCTCACATCACATCCGAACATAAACAACC
[434 nt withheld, positions 417-850]
